>Addgene plasmid #71612 | pJK663 | depositor full sequence | sequence record 131690 | pJK663 sequence 4176 bps
ATCCGGATATAGTTCCTCCTTTCAGCAAAAAACCCCTCAAGACCCGTTTAGAGGCCCCAAGGGGTTATGC
TAGTTATTGCTCAGCGGTGGCAGCAGCCAACTCAGCTTCCTTTCGGGCTTTGTTAGCAGCCGGATCTCAG
TGGTGGTGGTGGTGGTGCTCGAGTGCGGCCGCAAGCTTGTCGACGGAGCTCGAATTCTCATTTATCTTCG
GTAATGGGAGAGTTGGGGACAGAGGCCGTCTGCAATGCGCGAAATGTTTCAAGGCGTGCGGCAAGGGCCG
GGTTAAACAGTGCAAGAATGGAGGCGGCCAGCAAGGCGGCATTTTTGGCGCCGGATGCCCCAATAGCCAA
AGTGCCCACAGGCACGCCGCCGGGCATCTGCACAATGGAAAGCAGGCTGTCCATGCCTTTAAGAGCGCGA
GATTCTACTGGAACACCCAGCACGGGCAGGCGTGTCCATGCCGCACACATACCCGGCAGATGTGCAGCTC
CACCGGCCCCAGCAATAATCACATTCAGGCCGCGTTCGGCTGCCGTACGCGCATAATCCGCCAACCGGTC
TGGCGTACGATGTGCTGAAACAATGAGGGTTTCATGCGGAATTTCCAGCTCTGTCAGCAATGCGTCTGCA
TGGCGCATGGTTTCCCAGTCTGACTGGCTGCCCATGATAATGCCCACAACGGGGGCAGAGGCTGCTTTAT
CTTCTAAAGCACTGGAAGCAGAGGGCAGGGGGGCGGTTTCGCTCATCATATGTATATCTCCTTCTTAAAG
TTAAACAAAATTATTTCTAGAGGGAAACCGTTGTGGTCTCCCTATAGTGAGTCGTATTAATTTCGCGGGA
TCGAGATCTCGGGCAGCGTTGGGTCCTGGCCACGGGTGCGCATGATCGTGCTCCTGTCGTTGAGGACCCG
GCTAGGCTGGCGGGGTTGCCTTACTGGTTAGCAGAATGAATCACCGATACGCGAGCGAACGTGAAGCGAC
TGCTGCTGCAAAACGTCTGCGACCTGAGCAACAACATGAATGGTCTTCGGTTTCCGTGTTTCGTAAAGTC
TGGAAACGCGGAAGTCAGCGCCCTGCACCATTATGTTCCGGATCTGCATCGCAGGATGCTGCTGGCTACC
CTGTGGAACACCTACATCTGTATTAACGAAGCGCTGGCATTGACCCTGAGTGATTTTTCTCTGGTCCCGC
CGCATCCATACCGCCAGTTGTTTACCCTCACAACGTTCCAGTAACCGGGCATGTTCATCATCAGTAACCC
GTATCGTGAGCATCCTCTCTCGTTTCATCGGTATCATTACCCCCATGAACAGAAATCCCCCTTACACGGA
GGCATCAGTGACCAAACAGGAAAAAACCGCCCTTAACATGGCCCGCTTTATCAGAAGCCAGACATTAACG
CTTCTGGAGAAACTCAACGAGCTGGACGCGGATGAACAGGCAGACATCTGTGAATCGCTTCACGACCACG
CTGATGAGCTTTACCGCAGCTGCCTCGCGCGTTTCGGTGATGACGGTGAAAACCTCTGACACATGCAGCT
CCCGGAGACGGTCACAGCTTGTCTGTAAGCGGATGCCGGGAGCAGACAAGCCCGTCAGGGCGCGTCAGCG
GGTGTTGGCGGGTGTCGGGGCGCAGCCATGACCCAGTCACGTAGCGATAGCGGAGTGTATACTGGCTTAA
CTATGCGGCATCAGAGCAGATTGTACTGAGAGTGCACCATATATGCGGTGTGAAATACCGCACAGATGCG
TAAGGAGAAAATACCGCATCAGGCGCTCTTCCGCTTCCTCGCTCACTGACTCGCTGCGCTCGGTCGTTCG
GCTGCGGCGAGCGGTATCAGCTCACTCAAAGGCGGTAATACGGTTATCCACAGAATCAGGGGATAACGCA
GGAAAGAACATGTGAGCAAAAGGCCAGCAAAAGGCCAGGAACCGTAAAAAGGCCGCGTTGCTGGCGTTTT
TCCATAGGCTCCGCCCCCCTGACGAGCATCACAAAAATCGACGCTCAAGTCAGAGGTGGCGAAACCCGAC
AGGACTATAAAGATACCAGGCGTTTCCCCCTGGAAGCTCCCTCGTGCGCTCTCCTGTTCCGACCCTGCCG
CTTACCGGATACCTGTCCGCCTTTCTCCCTTCGGGAAGCGTGGCGCTTTCTCATAGCTCACGCTGTAGGT
ATCTCAGTTCGGTGTAGGTCGTTCGCTCCAAGCTGGGCTGTGTGCACGAACCCCCCGTTCAGCCCGACCG
CTGCGCCTTATCCGGTAACTATCGTCTTGAGTCCAACCCGGTAAGACACGACTTATCGCCACTGGCAGCA
GCCACTGGTAACAGGATTAGCAGAGCGAGGTATGTAGGCGGTGCTACAGAGTTCTTGAAGTGGTGGCCTA
ACTACGGCTACACTAGAAGGACAGTATTTGGTATCTGCGCTCTGCTGAAGCCAGTTACCTTCGGAAAAAG
AGTTGGTAGCTCTTGATCCGGCAAACAAACCACCGCTGGTAGCGGTGGTTTTTTTGTTTGCAAGCAGCAG
ATTACGCGCAGAAAAAAAGGATCTCAAGAAGATCCTTTGATCTTTTCTACGGGGTCTGACGCTCAGTGGA
ACGAAAACTCACGTTAAGGGATTTTGGTCATGAGATTATCAAAAAGGATCTTCACCTAGATCCTTTTAAA
TTAAAAATGAAGTTTTAAATCAATCTAAAGTATATATGAGTAAACTTGGTCTGACAGTTACCAATGCTTA
ATCAGTGAGGCACCTATCTCAGCGATCTGTCTATTTCGTTCATCCATAGTTGCCTGACTCCCCGTCGTGT
AGATAACTACGATACGGGAGGGCTTACCATCTGGCCCCAGTGCTGCAATGATACCGCGAGACCCACGCTC
ACCGGCTCCAGATTTATCAGCAATAAACCAGCCAGCCGGAAGGGCCGAGCGCAGAAGTGGTCCTGCAACT
TTATCCGCCTCCATCCAGTCTATTAATTGTTGCCGGGAAGCTAGAGTAAGTAGTTCGCCAGTTAATAGTT
TGCGCAACGTTGTTGCCATTGCTGCAGGCATCGTGGTGTCACGCTCGTCGTTTGGTATGGCTTCATTCAG
CTCCGGTTCCCAACGATCAAGGCGAGTTACATGATCCCCCATGTTGTGCAAAAAAGCGGTTAGCTCCTTC
GGTCCTCCGATCGTTGTCAGAAGTAAGTTGGCCGCAGTGTTATCACTCATGGTTATGGCAGCACTGCATA
ATTCTCTTACTGTCATGCCATCCGTAAGATGCTTTTCTGTGACTGGTGAGTACTCAACCAAGTCATTCTG
AGAATAGTGTATGCGGCGACCGAGTTGCTCTTGCCCGGCGTCAATACGGGATAATACCGCGCCACATAGC
AGAACTTTAAAAGTGCTCATCATTGGAAAACGTTCTTCGGGGCGAAAACTCTCAAGGATCTTACCGCTGT
TGAGATCCAGTTCGATGTAACCCACTCGTGCACCCAACTGATCTTCAGCATCTTTTACTTTCACCAGCGT
TTCTGGGTGAGCAAAAACAGGAAGGCAAAATGCCGCAAAAAAGGGAATAAGGGCGACACGGAAATGTTGA
ATACTCATACTCTTCCTTTTTCAATATTATTGAAGCATTTATCAGGGTTATTGTCTCATGAGCGGATACA
TATTTGAATGTATTTAGAAAAATAAACAAATAGGGGTTCCGCGCACATTTCCCCGAAAAGTGCCACCTGA
AATTGTAAACGTTAATATTTTGTTAAAATTCGCGTTAAATTTTTGTTAAATCAGCTCATTTTTTAACCAA
TAGGCCGAAATCGGCAAAATCCCTTATAAATCAAAAGAATAGACCGAGATAGGGT
[37 nt withheld, positions 3836-3872]
AAAGAACGTGGACTCCAACGTCAAAGG
[49 nt withheld, positions 3900-3948]
T
[91 nt withheld, positions 3950-4040]
G
[124 nt withheld, positions 4042-4165]
CCCATTCGCCA
Features (pLannotate 1.2.2; 13 found; start..end, strand, type, name):
     26..73      -  terminator     T7 terminator: transcription terminator for bacteriophage T7 RNA polymerase
     81..130     -  CDS            SET1 (fragment): solubility-enhancement tag derived from T7 phage gene 10B
    140..157     -  CDS            9xHis (fragment): 9xHis affinity tag
    216..677     -  CDS            purE (fragment): PURE_ECOLI - Experimental evidence at protein level: Swiss-Prot protein existence level 1. Catalyzes the conversion of N5-carboxyaminoimidazole ribonucleotide (N5-CAIR) to 4-carboxy-5-aminoimidazole ribonucleotide (CAIR). From Escherichia coli (strain K12).
    757..779     -  RBS            RBS: efficient ribosome binding site from bacteriophage T7 gene 10 (Olins and Rangwala, 1989)
    811..829     -  promoter       T7 promoter: promoter for bacteriophage T7 RNA polymerase
    941..1321    -  CDS            YPB1_ECOLX: Protein predicted: Swiss-Prot protein existence level 4. From Escherichia coli.
   1338..1529    +  CDS            rop: Rop protein, which maintains plasmids at low copy number; rop
   1631..1773    +  misc_feature   bom: basis of mobility region from pBR322
   1959..2547    -  rep_origin     ori: high-copy-number ColE1/pMB1/pBR322/pUC origin of replication
   2718..3578    -  CDS            AmpR: β-lactamase; bla; confers resistance to ampicillin, carbenicillin, and related antibiotics
   3579..3683    -  promoter       AmpR promoter: bla
   3710..4165    -  rep_origin     f1 ori (sequence partly withheld): f1 bacteriophage origin of replication; arrow indicates direction of (+) strand synthesis
