[The description below was written by a language model from this plasmid's Addgene catalogue record and pLannotate feature annotations shown in this document.]
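Description:
pJK663 is a bacterial expression plasmid built on the pET23a backbone (4,176 bp in total) that produces a mutant form of N5-carboxyaminoimidazole ribonucleotide mutase (PurE) from Acetobacter aceti 1023. This enzyme interconverts N5-CAIR and CAIR in de novo purine biosynthesis. The open reading frame was inserted between the NdeI and EcoRI sites, both of which are retained. It carries the substitutions Tyr154 to Phe and Trp165 to Phe, plus an additional N-terminal methionine; the depositor designates the protein AaPurE1wwf-Y154F. The automated annotation labels the insert as a fragment matching E. coli PurE, which reflects homology to the reference protein rather than the actual source organism given in the catalogue entry.

Transcription is driven by the T7 promoter, followed by the efficient T7 gene 10 ribosome binding site and ending at the T7 terminator, so expression requires a host that supplies T7 RNA polymerase. The feature table detects a His-tag fragment and a short T7 gene 10-derived fragment downstream of the insert. These are vector-derived sequences, and the record does not say whether the His tag is fused in frame to the protein or excluded by a stop codon in the insert.

The plasmid replicates from a ColE1/pMB1-type origin, and the annotation also reports rop and bom elements. The catalogue lists it as high copy. Selection is by ampicillin resistance from the bla gene and its own promoter, and an f1 origin allows single-stranded DNA production. The construct is suited to overproducing this PurE variant in E. coli. The specific experimental purpose of the two aromatic substitutions is not stated in the record.
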