Addgene plasmid #71612: pJK663
Purpose: Produces Acetobacter aceti 1023 N5-carboxyaminoimidazole ribonucleotide mutase, Tyr154>Phe/Trp165>Phe mutant (AaPurE1wwf-Y154F)
Depositing lab: T. J. Kappock. Depositing organization: Purdue University.
Backbone
  Vector backbone: pET23a
  Backbone size w/o insert (bp): 3666
  Total vector size (bp): 4176
  Vector type: Bacterial Expression
Growth in bacteria
  Bacterial resistance: Ampicillin, 100 μg/mL
  Growth temperature: 37°C
  Growth strain: DH5alpha
  Copy number: High Copy
Gene/Insert
  Gene/Insert name: N5-carboxyaminoimidazole ribonucleotide mutase (alt names: purE; AZ09_02690)
  Species: Acetobacter aceti 1023
  Mutation: changes tyrosine-154 to phenylalanine, tryptophan-165 to phenylalanine, additional N-terminal methionine
  GenBank ID: AAZ04483.1 KDE21029.1
  Promoter: T7
  Cloning method: Restriction Enzyme; 5′ cloning site NdeI (not destroyed); 3′ cloning site EcoRI (not destroyed)
  Sequencing primers: 5′ T7 promoter; 3′ T7 terminator
Terms and licenses: Academic/Nonprofit Terms; Industry Terms: Not Available to Industry
How to cite: pJK663 was a gift from T. J. Kappock (Addgene plasmid # 71612 ; http://n2t.net/addgene:71612 ; RRID:Addgene_71612)
