>Addgene plasmid #71612 | pJK663 | addgene partial sequence | sequence record 133956 | T7 5'-TAATACGACTCACTATAGGG-3'
AATAATTTTGTTTAACTTTAAGAAGGAGATATACATATGATGAGCGAAACCGCCCCCCTGCCCTCTGCTT
CCAGTGCTTTAGAAGATAAAGCAGCCTCTGCCCCCGTTGTGGGCATTATCATGGGCAGCCAGTCAGACTG
GGAAACCATGCGCCATGCAGACGCATTGCTGACAGAGCTGGAAATTCCGCATGAAACCCTCATTGTTTCA
GCACATCGTACGCCAGACCGGTTGGCGGATTATGCGCGTACGGCAGCCGAACGCGGCCTGAATGTGATTA
TTGCTGGGGCCGGTGGAGCTGCACATCTGCCGGGTATGTGTGCGGCATGGACACGCCTGCCCGTGCTGGG
TGTTCCAGTAGAATCTCGCGCTCTTAAAGGCATGGACAGCCTGCTTTCCATTGTGCAGATGCCCGGCGGC
GTGCCTGTGGGCACTTTGGCTATTGGGGCATCCGGCGCCAAAAATGCCGCCTTGCTGGCCGCCTCCATTC
TTGCACTGTTTAACCCGGCCCTTGCCGCACGCCTTGAAACATTTCGCGCATTGCAGACGGCCTCTGTCCC
CAACTCTCCCATTACCGAAGATAAATGAGAATTCGAGCTCCGTCGACAAGCTTGCGGCCGCACTCGAGCA
CCACCACCACCACCACTGAGATCCGGCTGCTAACAAAGCCCGAAAGGAAGCTGAGTTGGCTGCTGCCACC
GCTGAGCAATAACTAGCATAACCCCTTGGGGCCTCTAAACGGGTCTTGAGGGGTTTTTTGCTGAAAGGAG
GAACTATATCCGGATTGGCGAATGGG
[124 nt withheld, positions 797-920]
C
[65 nt withheld, positions 922-986]
