>Addgene plasmid #71612 | pJK663 | addgene partial sequence | sequence record 133957 | T7term 5'-GCTAGTTATTGCTCAGCGG-3'
CTTCCTTTCGGGCTTTGTTAGCAGCCGGATCTCAGTGGTGGTGGTGGTGGTGCTCGAGTGCGGCCGCAAG
CTTGTCGACGGAGCTCGAATTCTCATTTATCTTCGGTAATGGGAGAGTTGGGGACAGAGGCCGTCTGCAA
TGCGCGAAATGTTTCAAGGCGTGCGGCAAGGGCCGGGTTAAACAGTGCAAGAATGGAGGCGGCCAGCAAG
GCGGCATTTTTGGCGCCGGATGCCCCAATAGCCAAAGTGCCCACAGGCACGCCGCCGGGCATCTGCACAA
TGGAAAGCAGGCTGTCCATGCCTTTAAGAGCGCGAGATTCTACTGGAACACCCAGCACGGGCAGGCGTGT
CCATGCCGCACACATACCCGGCAGATGTGCAGCTCCACCGGCCCCAGCAATAATCACATTCAGGCCGCGT
TCGGCTGCCGTACGCGCATAATCCGCCAACCGGTCTGGCGTACGATGTGCTGAAACAATGAGGGTTTCAT
GCGGAATTTCCAGCTCTGTCAGCAATGCGTCTGCATGGCGCATGGTTTCCCAGTCTGACTGGCTGCCCAT
GATAATGCCCACAACGGGGGCAGAGGCTGCTTTATCTTCTAAAGCACTGGAAGCAGAGGGCAGGGGGGCG
GTTTCGCTCATCATATGTATATCTCCTTCTTAAAGTTAAACAAAATTATTTCTAGAGGGAAACCGTTGTG
GTCTCCCTATAGTGAGTCGTATTAATTTCGCGGGATCGAGATCTCGGGCAGCGTTGGGTCCTGGCCACGG
GTGCGCATGATCGTGCTCCTGTCGTTGAGGACCCGGCTAGGCTGGCGGGGTTGCCTTACTGGTTAGCAGA
ATGAATCACCGATACGCGAGCGAACGTGAAGCGACTGCTGCTGCAAAACGTCTGCGACCTGAGCAACAAC
ATGAATGGTCTTCGGTTTCCGTGTTTCGTAAAGTCTGGAAACGCGGAAGTCAGCGCCCTGCACCATTATG
TTCCGGATCTGCATCGCAGGATGCTGCTGGCTACCCTGTGGAACACCTACATCTGTATTAACGAAGCGCT
GGCATTGACCCTGA
